Addgene plasmid #66240: CCR3-Tango
Purpose: Expression of G protein-coupled receptors for PRESTO-Tango: parallel receptorome expression and screening via transcriptional output, with transcriptional activation following arrestin translocation
Depositing lab: Bryan Roth. Publication: PRESTO-Tango as an open-source resource for interrogation of the druggable human GPCRome. Kroeze WK, Sassano MF, Huang XP, Lansu K, McCorvy JD, Giguere PM, Sciaky N, Roth BL. Nat Struct Mol Biol. 2015 May;22(5):362-9. doi: 10.1038/nsmb.3014. Epub 2015 Apr 20. PubMed 25895059.
Backbone
  Vector backbone: empty Tango
  Backbone size w/o insert (bp): 6632
  Vector type: Mammalian Expression
  Selectable markers: Neomycin (select with G418)
Growth in bacteria
  Bacterial resistance: Ampicillin, 100 μg/mL
  Growth temperature: 37°C
  Growth strain: DH5alpha
  Copy number: High Copy
Gene/Insert
  Gene/Insert name: CCR3
  Species: H. sapiens (human)
  Insert size (bp): 1065
  Entrez Gene: CCR3 (a.k.a. C C CKR3, CC-CKR-3, CD193, CKR 3, CKR3, CMKBR3)
  Promoter: CMV
  Tag / fusion protein: FLAG (N terminal on backbone)
  Cloning method: Restriction Enzyme; 5′ cloning site NotI (not destroyed); 3′ cloning site XhoI (unknown if destroyed)
  Sequencing primers: 5′ CMV-F; 3′ Tet-R
Terms and licenses: Academic/Nonprofit Terms; Industry Terms: Not Available to Industry
Depositor comments: Please note: Most of the PRESTO-Tango vectors do not contain the XhoI cut site downstream of the tTA sequence and instead carry an XbaI site. If you need to perform an XhoI digest we recommend sequencing with a forward primer at the C-terminus of tTA to determine which of the two sites is present. Suggested primer: 5-gagctccacttagacggcgagg-3. Original backbone was pcDNA3.1(+). These plasmids were generated as part of the Illuminating the Druggable Genome (IDG) program sponsored by the NIH Common Fund. The goal of this program is to identify, gather, and distribute information and resources for proteins that currently are not well-studied yet belong to commonly drug-targeted protein families: protein kinases, non-olfactory G-protein coupled receptors (GPCRs), and ion channels. The IDG program is designed to develop fundamental research tools for understudied proteins, elucidate their function, and disseminate the IDG-related resources and data to the greater scientific community.
How to cite: CCR3-Tango was a gift from Bryan Roth (Addgene plasmid # 66240 ; http://n2t.net/addgene:66240 ; RRID:Addgene_66240)
