[The description below was written by a language model from this plasmid's Addgene catalogue record and pLannotate feature annotations shown in this document.]
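Description:
CCR3-Tango is a mammalian expression plasmid from the PRESTO-Tango GPCR collection, built on an "empty Tango" backbone that was itself derived from pcDNA3.1(+). The sequenced record is about 7.7 kb. It is maintained in E. coli through a high-copy ColE1/pUC-type origin with an ampicillin resistance gene, and it also carries an f1 phage origin. For selection in mammalian cells, an SV40 early promoter drives a neomycin phosphotransferase gene (G418 resistance) followed by an SV40 polyadenylation signal. Short annotated fragments such as an HIV-1 LTR piece, ble, lacI and the lac promoter/operator region appear to be backbone remnants or partial similarity matches, not functional parts of the design.

The payload is a single fusion reading frame expressed from the CMV immediate-early enhancer/promoter and terminated by the bGH polyadenylation signal. It begins with an N-terminal FLAG epitope supplied by the backbone, followed by the 1,065 bp human CCR3 (C-C chemokine receptor 3) coding sequence. Downstream lie TetR and the VP16 activation domain, which together make up the tetracycline transactivator tTA. In the Tango approach, as the record summarises it, receptor activation leads to arrestin translocation, which is converted into transcriptional activation and so gives a transcriptional readout of receptor activity. The feature table does not annotate the linker elements between CCR3 and tTA, so their nature is not stated here. The depositor notes that most vectors in the series carry an XbaI site instead of an XhoI site downstream of tTA. The plasmid is intended for parallel, receptorome-wide screening of ligands against GPCRs and was produced under the Illuminating the Druggable Genome programme.
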