Features (pLannotate 1.2.2; 23 found; start..end, strand, type, name):
      1..380     +  enhancer       CMV enhancer: human cytomegalovirus immediate early enhancer
    381..584     +  promoter       CMV promoter: human cytomegalovirus (CMV) immediate early promoter
    580..613     +  LTR            5' LTR (truncated) (fragment): truncated 5' long terminal repeat (LTR) from HIV-1
    629..647     +  promoter       T7 promoter: promoter for bacteriophage T7 RNA polymerase
    806..826     +  CDS            3xFLAG (fragment): three tandem FLAG® epitope tags
    839..1903    +  CDS            CCR3: CCR3_HUMAN - Also known as CMKBR3. Experimental evidence at protein level: Swiss-Prot protein existence level 1. (Microbial infection) Alternative coreceptor with CD4 for HIV-1 infection. From Homo sapiens (Human).
   2024..2637    +  CDS            TetR (fragment): tetracycline repressor TetR; tetR from transposon Tn10; TetR binds to the tetracycline operator tetO to inhibit transcription. This inhibition can be relieved by adding tetracycline or doxycycline.
   2789..3022    +  CDS            VP16 AD: transcriptional activation domain of herpes simplex virus protein VP16 (Triezenberg et al., 1988; Cousens et al., 1989); UL48
   3063..3287    +  polyA_signal   bGH poly(A) signal: bovine growth hormone polyadenylation signal
   3291..3312    +  promoter       SV40 promoter (fragment): SV40 enhancer and early promoter
   3333..3761    +  rep_origin     f1 ori (sequence partly withheld): f1 bacteriophage origin of replication; arrow indicates direction of (+) strand synthesis
   3775..4104    +  promoter       SV40 promoter: SV40 enhancer and early promoter
   4171..4962    +  CDS            neo: KKA2_KLEPN - Also known as kan, nptII. Experimental evidence at protein level: Swiss-Prot protein existence level 1. Resistance to kanamycin, neomycin, paromomycin, ribostamycin, butirosin and gentamicin B. From Klebsiella pneumoniae.
   4986..5144    +  CDS            ble (fragment): BLE_KLEPN - Experimental evidence at protein level: Swiss-Prot protein existence level 1. Binding protein with a strong affinity to the bleomycin family of antibiotics. Binds to CL990; an antimitotic-antibiotic compound. From Klebsiella pneumoniae.
   5139..5260    +  polyA_signal   SV40 poly(A) signal: SV40 polyadenylation signal
   5333..5349    -  protein_bind   lac operator: The lac repressor binds to the lac operator to inhibit transcription in E. coli. This inhibition can be relieved by adding lactose or isopropyl-β-D-thiogalactopyranoside (IPTG). lac repressor encoded by lacI
   5357..5387    -  promoter       lac promoter: promoter for the E. coli lac operon
   5402..5423    -  protein_bind   CAP binding site: CAP binding activates transcription in the presence of cAMP. E. coli catabolite activator protein
   5436..5528    -  CDS            lacI (fragment): lac repressor; lacI; The lac repressor binds to the lac operator to inhibit transcription in E. coli. This inhibition can be relieved by adding lactose or isopropyl-β-D-thiogalactopyranoside (IPTG).
   5711..6299    -  rep_origin     ori: high-copy-number ColE1/pMB1/pBR322/pUC origin of replication
   6470..7330    -  CDS            AmpR: β-lactamase; bla; confers resistance to ampicillin, carbenicillin, and related antibiotics
   7331..7435    -  promoter       AmpR promoter: bla
   7494..7546    -  misc_feature   bom (fragment): basis of mobility region from pBR322
>Addgene plasmid #66240 | CCR3-Tango | addgene full sequence | sequence record 314158 | Addgene NGS Result
GACATTGATTATTGACTAGTTATTAATAGTAATCAATTACGGGGTCATTAGTTCATAGCCCATATATGGA
GTTCCGCGTTACATAACTTACGGTAAATGGCCCGCCTGGCTGACCGCCCAACGACCCCCGCCCATTGACG
TCAATAATGACGTATGTTCCCATAGTAACGCCAATAGGGACTTTCCATTGACGTCAATGGGTGGAGTATT
TACGGTAAACTGCCCACTTGGCAGTACATCAAGTGTATCATATGCCAAGTACGCCCCCTATTGACGTCAA
TGACGGTAAATGGCCCGCCTGGCATTATGCCCAGTACATGACCTTATGGGACTTTCCTACTTGGCAGTAC
ATCTACGTATTAGTCATCGCTATTACCATGGTGATGCGGTTTTGGCAGTACATCAATGGGCGTGGATAGC
GGTTTGACTCACGGGGATTTCCAAGTCTCCACCCCATTGACGTCAATGGGAGTTTGTTTTGGCACCAAAA
TCAACGGGACTTTCCAAAATGTCGTAACAACTCCGCCCCATTGACGCAAATGGGCGGTAGGCGTGTACGG
TGGGAGGTCTATATAAGCAGAGCTCTCTGGCTAACTAGAGAACCCACTGCTTACTGGCTTATCGAAATTA
ATACGACTCACTATAGGGAGACCCAAGCTGGCTAGCGTTTAAACTTAAGCTTGGTACCGAGCTCGGATCC
ACTAGTCCAGTGTGGTGGAATTCTGCAGATATCCAGCACAGTGGCGGCCGCGCCACCATGAAGACGATCA
TCGCCCTGAGCTACATCTTCTGCCTGGTATTCGCCGACTACAAGGACGATGATGACGCCAGCATCGATAT
GACAACATCTCTGGATACTGTTGAGACTTTTGGAACGACCTCTTACTACGATGATGTCGGTCTGTTGTGC
GAGAAGGCAGACACGCGGGCCCTCATGGCACAGTTCGTGCCCCCCCTCTATAGCCTTGTCTTTACGGTGG
GGCTGCTCGGAAATGTGGTGGTGGTTATGATCTTGATCAAGTACAGACGCCTTCGGATTATGACGAACAT
TTATCTGCTGAACCTGGCAATCAGCGATCTTCTGTTCCTCGTGACCCTCCCCTTTTGGATACATTACGTG
CGGGGGCATAACTGGGTGTTTGGGCACGGTATGTGCAAGTTGCTTAGTGGGTTCTACCACACCGGGCTCT
ACAGCGAGATATTCTTCATAATCCTGCTGACCATTGATCGGTATCTTGCCATCGTGCACGCTGTCTTTGC
TCTTCGCGCTCGCACTGTAACCTTTGGCGTGATAACAAGTATCGTGACTTGGGGCCTCGCTGTGCTGGCT
GCCCTGCCAGAGTTTATTTTCTATGAGACCGAAGAACTTTTCGAGGAAACTTTGTGCTCAGCTCTCTACC
CCGAAGATACAGTGTATAGTTGGCGACATTTCCACACTCTCCGGATGACAATATTCTGCCTTGTCCTGCC
GCTTCTGGTGATGGCTATCTGTTATACCGGAATCATAAAGACCCTGCTCAGATGCCCATCTAAAAAGAAG
TACAAGGCCATCCGGCTCATCTTTGTGATCATGGCAGTTTTCTTTATTTTTTGGACGCCCTACAATGTTG
CTATTTTGCTGTCCAGCTACCAATCCATCCTGTTTGGCAACGATTGCGAACGGAGCAAGCACCTCGACCT
GGTGATGCTTGTTACCGAGGTCATTGCCTATTCTCACTGCTGCATGAATCCCGTAATCTATGCTTTCGTA
GGCGAGAGATTCAGAAAGTACTTGCGGCATTTCTTCCACAGACATCTGCTGATGCATCTGGGTCGCTATA
TCCCTTTTCTGCCTAGTGAAAAGCTGGAACGCACCTCATCAGTCAGCCCGAGCACTGCAGAGCCCGAGCT
GAGCATCGTCTTTATCGATACCGGTGGACGCACCCCACCCAGCCTGGGTCCCCAAGATGAGTCCTGCACC
ACCGCCAGCTCCTCCCTGGCCAAGGACACTTCATCGACCGGTGAGAACCTGTACTTCCAGCTAAGATTAG
ATAAAAGTAAAGTGATTAACAGCGCATTAGAGCTGCTTAATGAGGTCGGAATCGAAGGTTTAACAACCCG
TAAACTCGCCCAGAAGCTAGGTGTAGAGCAGCCTACATTGTATTGGCATGTAAAAAATAAGCGGGCTTTG
CTCGACGCCTTAGCCATTGAGATGTTAGATAGGCACCATACTCACTTTTGCCCTTTAGAAGGGGAAAGCT
GGCAAGATTTTTTACGTAATAACGCTAAAAGTTTTAGATGTGCTTTACTAAGTCATCGCGATGGAGCAAA
AGTACATTTAGGTACACGGCCTACAGAAAAACAGTATGAAACTCTCGAAAATCAATTAGCCTTTTTATGC
CAACAAGGTTTTTCACTAGAGAATGCATTATATGCACTCAGCGCTGTGGGGCATTTTACTTTAGGTTGCG
TATTGGAAGATCAAGAGCATCAAGTCGCTAAAGAAGAAAGGGAAACACCTACTACTGATAGTATGCCGCC
ATTATTACGACAAGCTATCGAATTATTTGATCACCAAGGTGCAGAGCCAGCCTTCTTATTCGGCCTTGAA
TTGATCATATGCGGATTAGAAAAACAACTTAAATGTGAAAGTGGGTCCGCGTACAGCCGCGCGCGTACGA
AAAACAATTACGGGTCTACCATCGAGGGCCTGCTCGATCTCCCGGACGACGACGCCCCCGAAGAGGCGGG
GCTGGCGGCTCCGCGCCTGTCCTTTCTCCCCGCGGGACACACGCGCAGACTGTCGACGGCCCCCCCGACC
GATGTCAGCCTGGGGGACGAGCTCCACTTAGACGGCGAGGACGTGGCGATGGCGCATGCCGACGCGCTAG
ACGATTTCGATCTGGACATGTTGGGGGACGGGGATTCCCCGGGTCCGGGATTTACCCCCCACGACTCCGC
CCCCTACGGCGCTCTGGATATGGCCGACTTCGAGTTTGAGCAGATGTTTACCGATGCCCTTGGAATTGAC
GAGTACGGTGGGTAGTCTAGAGGGCCCGTTTAAACCCGCTGATCAGCCTCGACTGTGCCTTCTAGTTGCC
AGCCATCTGTTGTTTGCCCCTCCCCCGTGCCTTCCTTGACCCTGGAAGGTGCCACTCCCACTGTCCTTTC
CTAATAAAATGAGGAAATTGCATCGCATTGTCTGAGTAGGTGTCATTCTATTCTGGGGGGTGGGGTGGGG
CAGGACAGCAAGGGGGAGGATTGGGAAGACAATAGCAGGCATGCTGGGGATGCGGTGGGCTCTATGGCTT
CTGAGGCGGAAAGAACCAGCTGGGGCTCTAGGGGGTATCCCC
[124 nt withheld, positions 3333-3456]
C
[91 nt withheld, positions 3458-3548]
A
[49 nt withheld, positions 3550-3598]
CCTTTGACGTTGGAGTCCACGTTCTTT
[37 nt withheld, positions 3626-3662]
ACCCTATCTCGGTCTATTCTTTTGATTTATAAGGGATTTTGCCGATTTCGGCCTATTGGTTAAAAAATGA
GCTGATTTAACAAAAATTTAACGCGAATTAATTCTGTGGAATGTGTGTCAGTTAGGGTGTGGAAAGTCCC
CAGGCTCCCCAGCAGGCAGAAGTATGCAAAGCATGCATCTCAATTAGTCAGCAACCAGGTGTGGAAAGTC
CCCAGGCTCCCCAGCAGGCAGAAGTATGCAAAGCATGCATCTCAATTAGTCAGCAACCATAGTCCCGCCC
CTAACTCCGCCCATCCCGCCCCTAACTCCGCCCAGTTCCGCCCATTCTCCGCCCCATGGCTGACTAATTT
TTTTTATTTATGCAGAGGCCGAGGCCGCCTCTGCCTCTGAGCTATTCCAGAAGTAGTGAGGAGGCTTTTT
TGGAGGCCTAGGCTTTTGCAAAAAGCTCCCGGGAGCTTGTATATCCATTTTCGGATCTGATCAAGAGACA
GGATGAGGATCGTTTCGCATGATTGAACAAGATGGATTGCACGCAGGTTCTCCGGCCGCTTGGGTGGAGA
GGCTATTCGGCTATGACTGGGCACAACAGACAATCGGCTGCTCTGATGCCGCCGTGTTCCGGCTGTCAGC
GCAGGGGCGCCCGGTTCTTTTTGTCAAGACCGACCTGTCCGGTGCCCTGAATGAACTGCAGGACGAGGCA
GCGCGGCTATCGTGGCTGGCCACGACGGGCGTTCCTTGCGCAGCTGTGCTCGACGTTGTCACTGAAGCGG
GAAGGGACTGGCTGCTATTGGGCGAAGTGCCGGGGCAGGATCTCCTGTCATCTCACCTTGCTCCTGCCGA
GAAAGTATCCATCATGGCTGATGCAATGCGGCGGCTGCATACGCTTGATCCGGCTACCTGCCCATTCGAC
CACCAAGCGAAACATCGCATCGAGCGAGCACGTACTCGGATGGAAGCCGGTCTTGTCGATCAGGATGATC
TGGACGAAGAGCATCAGGGGCTCGCGCCAGCCGAACTGTTCGCCAGGCTCAAGGCGCGCATGCCCGACGG
CGAGGATCTCGTCGTGACCCATGGCGATGCCTGCTTGCCGAATATCATGGTGGAAAATGGCCGCTTTTCT
GGATTCATCGACTGTGGCCGGCTGGGTGTGGCGGACCGCTATCAGGACATAGCGTTGGCTACCCGTGATA
TTGCTGAAGAGCTTGGCGGCGAATGGGCTGACCGCTTCCTCGTGCTTTACGGTATCGCCGCTCCCGATTC
GCAGCGCATCGCCTTCTATCGCCTTCTTGACGAGTTCTTCTGAGCGGGACTCTGGGGTTCGAAATGACCG
ACCAAGCGACGCCCAACCTGCCATCACGAGATTTCGATTCCACCGCCGCCTTCTATGAAAGGTTGGGCTT
CGGAATCGTTTTCCGGGACGCCGGCTGGATGATCCTCCAGCGCGGGGATCTCATGCTGGAGTTCTTCGCC
CACCCCAACTTGTTTATTGCAGCTTATAATGGTTACAAATAAAGCAATAGCATCACAAATTTCACAAATA
AAGCATTTTTTTCACTGCATTCTAGTTGTGGTTTGTCCAAACTCATCAATGTATCTTATCATGTCTGTAT
ACCGTCGACCTCTAGCTAGAGCTTGGCGTAATCATGGTCATAGCTGTTTCCTGTGTGAAATTGTTATCCG
CTCACAATTCCACACAACATACGAGCCGGAAGCATAAAGTGTAAAGCCTGGGGTGCCTAATGAGTGAGCT
AACTCACATTAATTGCGTTGCGCTCACTGCCCGCTTTCCAGTCGGGAAACCTGTCGTGCCAGCTGCATTA
ATGAATCGGCCAACGCGCGGGGAGAGGCGGTTTGCGTATTGGGCGCTCTTCCGCTTCCTCGCTCACTGAC
TCGCTGCGCTCGGTCGTTCGGCTGCGGCGAGCGGTATCAGCTCACTCAAAGGCGGTAATACGGTTATCCA
CAGAATCAGGGGATAACGCAGGAAAGAACATGTGAGCAAAAGGCCAGCAAAAGGCCAGGAACCGTAAAAA
GGCCGCGTTGCTGGCGTTTTTCCATAGGCTCCGCCCCCCTGACGAGCATCACAAAAATCGACGCTCAAGT
CAGAGGTGGCGAAACCCGACAGGACTATAAAGATACCAGGCGTTTCCCCCTGGAAGCTCCCTCGTGCGCT
CTCCTGTTCCGACCCTGCCGCTTACCGGATACCTGTCCGCCTTTCTCCCTTCGGGAAGCGTGGCGCTTTC
TCATAGCTCACGCTGTAGGTATCTCAGTTCGGTGTAGGTCGTTCGCTCCAAGCTGGGCTGTGTGCACGAA
CCCCCCGTTCAGCCCGACCGCTGCGCCTTATCCGGTAACTATCGTCTTGAGTCCAACCCGGTAAGACACG
ACTTATCGCCACTGGCAGCAGCCACTGGTAACAGGATTAGCAGAGCGAGGTATGTAGGCGGTGCTACAGA
GTTCTTGAAGTGGTGGCCTAACTACGGCTACACTAGAAGAACAGTATTTGGTATCTGCGCTCTGCTGAAG
CCAGTTACCTTCGGAAAAAGAGTTGGTAGCTCTTGATCCGGCAAACAAACCACCGCTGGTAGCGGTGGTT
TTTTTGTTTGCAAGCAGCAGATTACGCGCAGAAAAAAAGGATCTCAAGAAGATCCTTTGATCTTTTCTAC
GGGGTCTGACGCTCAGTGGAACGAAAACTCACGTTAAGGGATTTTGGTCATGAGATTATCAAAAAGGATC
TTCACCTAGATCCTTTTAAATTAAAAATGAAGTTTTAAATCAATCTAAAGTATATATGAGTAAACTTGGT
CTGACAGTTACCAATGCTTAATCAGTGAGGCACCTATCTCAGCGATCTGTCTATTTCGTTCATCCATAGT
TGCCTGACTCCCCGTCGTGTAGATAACTACGATACGGGAGGGCTTACCATCTGGCCCCAGTGCTGCAATG
ATACCGCGAGACCCACGCTCACCGGCTCCAGATTTATCAGCAATAAACCAGCCAGCCGGAAGGGCCGAGC
GCAGAAGTGGTCCTGCAACTTTATCCGCCTCCATCCAGTCTATTAATTGTTGCCGGGAAGCTAGAGTAAG
TAGTTCGCCAGTTAATAGTTTGCGCAACGTTGTTGCCATTGCTACAGGCATCGTGGTGTCACGCTCGTCG
TTTGGTATGGCTTCATTCAGCTCCGGTTCCCAACGATCAAGGCGAGTTACATGATCCCCCATGTTGTGCA
AAAAAGCGGTTAGCTCCTTCGGTCCTCCGATCGTTGTCAGAAGTAAGTTGGCCGCAGTGTTATCACTCAT
GGTTATGGCAGCACTGCATAATTCTCTTACTGTCATGCCATCCGTAAGATGCTTTTCTGTGACTGGTGAG
TACTCAACCAAGTCATTCTGAGAATAGTGTATGCGGCGACCGAGTTGCTCTTGCCCGGCGTCAATACGGG
ATAATACCGCGCCACATAGCAGAACTTTAAAAGTGCTCATCATTGGAAAACGTTCTTCGGGGCGAAAACT
CTCAAGGATCTTACCGCTGTTGAGATCCAGTTCGATGTAACCCACTCGTGCACCCAACTGATCTTCAGCA
TCTTTTACTTTCACCAGCGTTTCTGGGTGAGCAAAAACAGGAAGGCAAAATGCCGCAAAAAAGGGAATAA
GGGCGACACGGAAATGTTGAATACTCATACTCTTCCTTTTTCAATATTATTGAAGCATTTATCAGGGTTA
TTGTCTCATGAGCGGATACATATTTGAATGTATTTAGAAAAATAAACAAATAGGGGTTCCGCGCACATTT
CCCCGAAAAGTGCCACCTGACGTCGACGGATCGGGAGATCTCCCGATCCCCTATGGTGCACTCTCAGTAC
AATCTGCTCTGATGCCGCATAGTTAAGCCAGTATCTGCTCCCTGCTTGTGTGTTGGAGGTCGCTGAGTAG
TGCGCGAGCAAAATTTAAGCTACAACAAGGCAAGGCTTGACCGACAATTGCATGAAGAATCTGCTTAGGG
TTAGGCGTTTTGCGCTGCTTCGCGATGTACGGGCCAGATATACGCGTT
